>Addgene plasmid #234240 | 8061-E02 | addgene full sequence | sequence record 469724 | Addgene NGS Result
CTTTCCTGCGTTATCCCCTGATTCTGTGGATAACCGTATTACCGCCTTTGAGTGAGCTGATACCGCTCGC
CGCAGCCGAACGACCGAGCGCAGCGAGTCAGTGAGCGAGGAAGCGGAAGAGCGCCCAATACGCAAACCGC
CTCTCCCCGCGCGTTGGCCGATTCATTAATGCAGCTGGCACGACAGGTTTCCCGACTGGAAAGCGGGCAG
TGAGCGCAACGCAATTAATACGCGTACCGCTAGCCAGGAAGAGTTTGTAGAAACGCAAAAAGGCCATCCG
TCAGGATGGCCTTCTGCTTAGTTTGATGCCTGGCAGTTTATGGCGGGCGTCCTGCCCGCCACCCTCCGGG
CCGTTGCTTCACAACGTTCAAATCCGCTCCCGGCGGATTTGTCCTACTCAGGAGAGCGTTCACCGACAAA
CAACAGATAAAACGAAAGGCCCAGTCTTCCGACTGAGCCTTTCGTTTTATTTGATGCCTGGCAGTTCCCT
ACTCTCGCGTTAACGCTAGCATGGATGTTTTCCCAGTCACGACGTTGTAAAACGACGGCCAGTCTTAAGC
TCGGGCCCCAAATAATGATTTTATTTTGACTGATAGTGACCTGTTCGTTGCAACAAATTGATGAGCAATG
CTTTTTTATAATGCCAACTTTGTACAAAAAAGTTGGCGAAAACCTGTACTTCCAAGGCACCATGCACTAC
TGTGTGCTGAGCGCTTTTCTGATCCTGCATCTGGTCACGGTCGCGCTCAGCCTGTCTACCTGCAGCACAC
TCGATATGGACCAGTTCATGCGCAAGAGGATCGAGGCGATCCGCGGGCAGATCCTGAGCAAGCTGAAGCT
CACCAGTCCCCCAGAAGACTATCCTGAGCCCGAGGAAGTCCCCCCGGAGGTGATTTCCATCTACAACAGC
ACCAGGGACTTGCTCCAGGAGAAGGCGAGCCGGAGGGCGGCCGCCTGCGAGCGCGAGAGGAGCGACGAAG
AGTACTACGCCAAGGAGGTTTACAAAATAGACATGCCGCCCTTCTTCCCCTCCGAAAATGCCATCCCGCC
CACTTTCTACAGACCCTACTTCAGAATTGTTCGATTTGACGTCTCAGCAATGGAGAAGAATGCTTCCAAT
TTGGTGAAAGCAGAGTTCAGAGTCTTTCGTTTGCAGAACCCAAAAGCCAGAGTGCCTGAACAACGGATTG
AGCTATATCAGATTCTCAAGTCCAAAGATTTAACATCTCCAACCCAGCGCTACATCGACAGCAAAGTTGT
GAAAACAAGAGCAGAAGGCGAATGGCTCTCCTTCGATGTAACTGATGCTGTTCATGAATGGCTTCACCAT
AAAGACAGGAACCTGGGATTTAAAATAAGCTTACACTGTCCCTGCTGCACTTTTGTACCATCTAATAATT
ACATCATCCCAAATAAAAGTGAAGAACTAGAAGCAAGATTTGCAGGTATTGATGGCACCTCCACATATAC
CAGTGGTGATCAGAAAACTATAAAGTCCACTAGGAAAAAAAACAGTGGGAAGACCCCACATCTCCTGCTA
ATGTTATTGCCCTCCTACAGACTTGAGTCACAACAGACCAACCGGCGGAAGAAGCGTGCTTTGGATGCGG
CCTATTGCTTTAGAAATGTGCAGGATAATTGCTGCCTACGTCCACTTTACATTGATTTCAAGAGGGATCT
AGGGTGGAAATGGATACACGAACCCAAAGGGTACAATGCCAACTTCTGTGCTGGAGCATGCCCGTATTTA
TGGAGTTCAGACACTCAGCACAGCAGGGTCCTGAGCTTATATAATACCATAAATCCAGAAGCATCTGCTT
CTCCTTGCTGCGTGTCCCAAGATTTAGAACCTCTAACCATTCTCTACTACATTGGCAAAACACCCAAGAT
TGAACAGCTTTCTAATATGATTGTAAAGTCTTGCAAATGCAGCTAATCAACTTTCTTGTACAAAGTTGGC
ATTATAAGAAAGCATTGCTTATCAATTTGTTGCAACGAACAGGTCACTATCAGTCAAAATAAAATCATTA
TTTGCCATCCAGCTGATATCCCCTATAGTGAGTCGTATTACATGGTCATAGCTGTTTCCTGGCAGCTCTG
GCCCGTGTCTCAAAATCTCTGATGTTACATTGCACAAGATAAAAATATATCATCATGCCTCCTCTAGACC
AGCCAGGACAGAAATGCCTCGACTTCGCTGCTACCCAAGGTTGCCGGGTGACGCACACCGTGGAAACGGA
TGAAGGCACGAACCCAGTGGACATAAGCCTGTTCGGTTCGTAAGCTGTAATGCAAGTAGCGTATGCGCTC
ACGCAACTGGTCCAGAACCTTGACCGAACGCAGCGGTGGTAACGGCGCAGTGGCGGTTTTCATGGCTTGT
TATGACTGTTTTTTTGGGGTACAGTCTATGCCTCGGGCATCCAAGCAGCAAGCGCGTTACGCCGTGGGTC
GATGTTTGATGTTATGGAGCAGCAACGATGTTACGCAGCAGGGCAGTCGCCCTAAAACAAAGTTAAACAT
TATGAGGGAAGCGGTGATCGCCGAAGTATCGACTCAACTATCAGAGGTAGTTGGCGTCATCGAGCGCCAT
CTCGAACCGACGTTGCTGGCCGTACATTTGTACGGCTCCGCAGTGGATGGCGGCCTGAAGCCACACAGTG
ATATTGATTTGCTGGTTACGGTGACCGTAAGGCTTGATGAAACAACGCGGCGAGCTTTGATCAACGACCT
TTTGGAAACTTCGGCTTCCCCTGGAGAGAGCGAGATTCTCCGCGCTGTAGAAGTCACCATTGTTGTGCAC
GACGACATCATTCCGTGGCGTTATCCAGCTAAGCGCGAACTGCAATTTGGAGAATGGCAGCGCAATGACA
TTCTTGCAGGTATCTTCGAGCCAGCCACGATCGACATTGATCTGGCTATCTTGCTGACAAAAGCAAGAGA
ACATAGCGTTGCCTTGGTAGGTCCAGCGGCGGAGGAACTCTTTGATCCGGTTCCTGAACAGGATCTATTT
GAGGCGCTAAATGAAACCTTAACGCTATGGAACTCGCCGCCCGACTGGGCTGGCGATGAGCGAAATGTAG
TGCTTACGTTGTCCCGCATTTGGTACAGCGCAGTAACCGGCAAAATCGCGCCGAAGGATGTCGCTGCCGA
CTGGGCAATGGAGCGCCTGCCGGCCCAGTATCAGCCCGTCATACTTGAAGCTAGACAGGCTTATCTTGGA
CAAGAAGAAGATCGCTTGGCCTCGCGCGCAGATCAGTTGGAAGAATTTGTCCACTACGTGAAAGGCGAGA
TCACCAAGGTAGTCGGCAAATAACCCTCGACTCTAGAGGATCCCCGGGTACCGAGCTCGAATTCCGTGAT
AGGTGGGCTGCCCTTCCTGGTTGGCTTGGTTTCATCAGCCATCCGCTTGCCCTCATCTGTTACGCCGGCG
GTAGCCGGCCAGCCTCGCAGAGCAGGATTCCCGTTGAGCACCGCCAGGTGCGAATAAGGGACAGTGAAGA
AGGAACACCCGCTCGCGGGTGGGCCTACTTCACCTATCCTGCCCGGCTGACGCCGTTGGATACACCAAGG
AAAGTCTACACGAACCCTTTGGCAAAATCCTGTATATCGTGCGAAAAAGGATGGATATACCGAAAAAATC
GCTATAATGACCCCGAAGCAGGGTTATGCAGCGGAAAACGGAATTCGAGCTCGGTACCCGGGGATCCTCT
AGAGTCGAGCCACCCATGACCAAAATCCCTTAACGTGAGTTACGCGTCGTTCCACTGAGCGTCAGACCCC
GTAGAAAAGATCAAAGGATCTTCTTGAGATCCTTTTTTTCTGCGCGTAATCTGCTGCTTGCAAACAAAAA
AACCACCGCTACCAGCGGTGGTTTGTTTGCCGGATCAAGAGCTACCAACTCTTTTTCCGAAGGTAACTGG
CTTCAGCAGAGCGCAGATACCAAATACTGTTCTTCTAGTGTAGCCGTAGTTAGGCCACCACTTCAAGAAC
TCTGTAGCACCGCCTACATACCTCGCTCTGCTAATCCTGTTACCAGTGGCTGCTGCCAGTGGCGATAAGT
CGTGTCTTACCGGGTTGGACTCAAGACGATAGTTACCGGATAAGGCGCAGCGGTCGGGCTGAACGGGGGG
TTCGTGCACACAGCCCAGCTTGGAGCGAACGACCTACACCGAACTGAGATACCTACAGCGTGAGCTATGA
GAAAGCGCCACGCTTCCCGAAGGGAGAAAGGCGGACAGGTATCCGGTAAGCGGCAGGGTCGGAACAGGAG
AGCGCACGAGGGAGCTTCCAGGGGGAAACGCCTGGTATCTTTATAGTCCTGTCGGGTTTCGCCACCTCTG
ACTTGAGCGTCGATTTTTGTGATGCTCGTCAGGGGGGCGGAGCCTATGGAAAAACGCCAGCAACGCGGCC
TTTTTACGGTTCCTGGCCTTTTGCTGGCCTTTTGCTCACATGTT
Features (pLannotate 1.2.2; 17 found; start..end, strand, type, name):
    121..213     +  CDS            lacI (fragment): lac repressor; lacI; The lac repressor binds to the lac operator to inhibit transcription in E. coli. This inhibition can be relieved by adding lactose or isopropyl-β-D-thiogalactopyranoside (IPTG).
    268..295     -  terminator     rrnB T2 terminator: transcription terminator T2 from the E. coli rrnB gene
    427..470     +  terminator     rrnB T1 terminator: Escherichia coli rrnB; transcription terminator T1 from the E. coli rrnB gene
    517..553     -  CDS            lacZα (fragment): LacZα fragment of β-galactosidase; lacZ fragment
    570..665     +  protein_bind   attL3: mutant version of attL; recombination site for the Gateway® LR reaction LR Clonase™
    668..684     +  CDS            TEV site (fragment): tobacco etch virus (TEV) protease recognition and cleavage site
    692..1933    +  CDS            TGFB2: TGFB2_HUMAN - Experimental evidence at protein level: Swiss-Prot protein existence level 1. Transforming growth factor beta-2: Multifunctional protein that regulates various processes such as angiogenesis and heart development (PubMed:22772371, PubMed:22772368). Activation into mature form follows different steps: following cleavage of the proprotein in the Golgi apparatus, Latency-associated peptide (LAP) and Transforming growth factor beta-2 (TGF-beta-2) chains remain non-covalently linked rendering TGF-beta-2 inactive during storage in extracellular matrix (By similarity). At the same time,
   1938..2033    -  protein_bind   attL3: mutant version of attL; recombination site for the Gateway® LR reaction LR Clonase™
   2052..2070    -  promoter       T7 promoter: promoter for bacteriophage T7 RNA polymerase
   2260..2283    +  promoter       Pc promoter (fragment): intI1 (promoter lies within the coding sequence); class 1 integron promoter
   2459..2515    +  CDS            GmR (fragment): gentamycin acetyltransferase; aacC1; confers resistance to gentamycin
   2522..3313    +  CDS            SmR: aminoglycoside adenylyltransferase (Murphy, 1985); aadA; confers resistance to spectinomycin and streptomycin
   3317..3354    -  misc_feature   MCS (fragment): pUC18/19 multiple cloning site
   3357..3402    -  CDS            traJ (fragment): oriT-recognizing protein; traJ
   3435..3544    -  oriT           oriT: incP origin of transfer
   3681..3718    +  misc_feature   MCS (fragment): pUC18/19 multiple cloning site
   3804..4392    +  rep_origin     ori: high-copy-number ColE1/pMB1/pBR322/pUC origin of replication
