[The description below was written by a language model from this plasmid's Addgene catalogue record and pLannotate feature annotations shown in this document.]
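Description:
8061-E02 is a Gateway entry clone built on the pDonr-253 donor backbone and carries the human TGFB2 open reading frame. It is a bacterial cloning plasmid, not an expression vector. It replicates in E. coli from a high-copy ColE1/pUC-type origin and is selected with spectinomycin through the aadA (SmR) aminoglycoside adenylyltransferase gene. The full sequenced record is 4,454 nt. The annotation also picks up an incP oriT and short remnants of lacI, lacZα, a gentamicin resistance gene, traJ and pUC polylinker sequence. These appear to be backbone leftovers rather than working parts.

The TGFB2 coding sequence, which encodes the transforming growth factor beta-2 proprotein, sits between two attL-type Gateway recombination sites in opposite orientations. The annotation tool labels both as attL3, so the record does not resolve their exact identities. An LR Clonase reaction at these sites moves the ORF directionally into any compatible destination vector. The entry clone has no promoter positioned to drive the insert. rrnB T1 and T2 terminators lie upstream of the cassette and insulate it from read-through transcription, and a T7 promoter lies just beyond the downstream att site, pointing back toward the insert. A short partial match to a TEV protease site is annotated immediately before the ORF, but it is only a fragment and the catalogue entry does not mention it.

Because the ORF keeps its stop codon, the clone suits destination vectors that express native TGFB2 or add N-terminal fusion tags, and it cannot be used for C-terminal fusions. The promoter, the tags and the expression host all depend on the destination vector chosen.
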