Addgene plasmid #234240: 8061-E02
Purpose: Gateway ORF Entry clone of human TGFB2 with stop codon (for native or N-terminal fusions)
Depositing lab: Dominic Esposito. Depositing organization: Frederick National Laboratory.
Backbone
  Vector backbone: pDonr-253
  Backbone size w/o insert (bp): 3155
  Vector type: Gateway Entry Clone
Growth in bacteria
  Bacterial resistance: Spectinomycin, 50 μg/mL
  Growth temperature: 37°C
  Growth strain: DH5alpha
  Copy number: High Copy
Gene/Insert
  Gene/Insert name: TGFB2
  Species: H. sapiens (human)
  Insert size (bp): 1323
  Entrez Gene: TGFB2 (a.k.a. G-TSF, LDS4, TGF-beta2)
  Cloning method: Gateway Cloning
  Sequencing primers: 5′ M13F 23-mer (5'-CCCAGTCACGACGTTGTAAAACG); 3′ attLR 23-mer (5'-TAACATCAGAGATTTTGAGACAC)
Terms and licenses: Academic/Nonprofit Terms; Industry Terms: Not Available to Industry
How to cite: 8061-E02 was a gift from Dominic Esposito (Addgene plasmid # 234240 ; http://n2t.net/addgene:234240 ; RRID:Addgene_234240)
